Addgene plasmid #131378: EcNGsC-S308P-H309D-pKK223
Purpose: Low level expression of E.coli G.stearothermophillus MutY chimera protein with amino acid changes S308P and H309D in Gs MutY.
Depositing lab: Martin Horvath. Depositing organization: University of Utah. Publication: Structural Basis for Finding OG Lesions and Avoiding Undamaged G by the DNA Glycosylase MutY. Russelburg LP, O'Shea Murray VL, Demir M, Knutsen KR, Sehgal SL, Cao S, David SS, Horvath MP. ACS Chem Biol. 2019 Dec 27. doi: 10.1021/acschembio.9b00639. PubMed 31829624.
Backbone
  Vector backbone: pKK223
  Backbone size w/o insert (bp): 4577
  Total vector size (bp): 5663
  Vector type: Bacterial Expression
Growth in bacteria
  Bacterial resistance: Ampicillin, 100 μg/mL
  Growth temperature: 37°C
  Growth strain: DH5alpha
  Copy number: Unknown
Gene/Insert
  Gene/Insert name: EcNGsC MutY chimera S308P H309D (alt names: FPD EcNGsC; FPD)
  Species: E. coli and Geobacillus stearothermophilus
  Insert size (bp): 1086
  Mutation: Fusion of two MutY genes. Residues 1-225 are from E.coli MutY and residues 226-360 correspond with residues 231-365 of G.stearothermophilus MutY. Amino acid changes S308P and H309D in Gs MutY, corresponding with positions 303-304 in the chimera MutY.
  Promoter: tac
  Cloning method: Ligation Independent Cloning
  Sequencing primers: 5′ UpTac - GTTTTTTGCGCCGACATCATAACGGTTC; 3′ TacTrm - GCTTCTGCGTTCTGATTTAATCTGTATCAGGCTG
Terms and licenses: Academic/Nonprofit Terms; Industry Terms: Not Available to Industry
How to cite: EcNGsC-S308P-H309D-pKK223 was a gift from Martin Horvath (Addgene plasmid # 131378 ; http://n2t.net/addgene:131378 ; RRID:Addgene_131378)
