[The description below was written by a language model from this plasmid's Addgene catalogue record and pLannotate feature annotations shown in this document.]
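Description:
EcNGsC-S308P-H309D-pKK223 is a bacterial expression plasmid of about 5.7 kb built on the pKK223 backbone and intended for low-level production of a chimeric MutY DNA glycosylase in E. coli. It replicates from a ColE1/pMB1-type origin accompanied by the pBR322-derived bom site and the rop gene, which tends to restrain copy number (the record lists copy number as unknown). Selection is by ampicillin through the bla gene with its own promoter. A truncated tetracycline-resistance fragment and small remnants of E. coli sequence are annotated as backbone leftovers and are not expected to serve as markers.

The roughly 1.1 kb insert, introduced by ligation-independent cloning, fuses residues 1–225 of E. coli MutY to residues 231–365 of Geobacillus stearothermophilus MutY, giving a 360-residue protein with an E. coli N-terminal portion and a Geobacillus C-terminal portion. It carries the substitutions S308P and H309D in Geobacillus numbering, corresponding to positions 303–304 of the chimera. The automated annotation labels the whole reading frame as Geobacillus MutY, which reflects best-match naming rather than the chimeric origin. Transcription is driven by the hybrid trp/lac tac promoter with an adjacent lac operator, so it can be repressed by LacI and induced with IPTG. No lacI gene is annotated on the plasmid, so repressor would have to come from the host. The 5S rRNA segment and the rrnB T1 and T2 terminators lie downstream of the gene. No affinity tag is annotated.

MutY removes adenine mispaired with 8-oxoguanine during base excision repair. According to the associated publication title, the construct belongs to a study of how the enzyme finds OG lesions while avoiding undamaged guanine.
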