Features (pLannotate 1.2.2; 14 found; start..end, strand, type, name):
     27..1100    +  CDS            mutY: MUTY_GEOSE - Experimental evidence at protein level: Swiss-Prot protein existence level 1. Base excision repair (BER) glycosylase that initiates repair of A:oxoG to C:G by removing the inappropriately paired adenine base from the DNA backbone, generating an abasic site product (PubMed:25995449) (PubMed:14961129). 8-oxoguanine (oxoG) is a genotoxic DNA lesion resulting from oxidation of guanine; this residue is misread by replicative DNA polymerases, that insert adenine instead of cytosine opposite the oxidized damaged base. Shows a powerful dicrimination of A versus C, since it does not cleave
   1204..1319    +  ncRNA          5S rRNA: Accession: RF00001 - 5S ribosomal RNA
   1323..1409    +  terminator     rrnB T1 terminator: Escherichia coli rrnB; transcription terminator T1 from the E. coli rrnB gene
   1501..1528    +  terminator     rrnB T2 terminator: transcription terminator T2 from the E. coli rrnB gene
   1547..1638    +  promoter       AmpR promoter: bla
   1639..2499    +  CDS            AmpR: β-lactamase; bla; confers resistance to ampicillin, carbenicillin, and related antibiotics
   2670..3258    +  rep_origin     ori: high-copy-number ColE1/pMB1/pBR322/pUC origin of replication
   3444..3584    -  misc_feature   bom: basis of mobility region from pBR322
   3686..3877    -  CDS            rop: Rop protein, which maintains plasmids at low copy number; rop
   3894..4274    +  CDS            YPB1_ECOLX: Protein predicted: Swiss-Prot protein existence level 4. From Escherichia coli.
   4516..5417    -  CDS            TcR (fragment): tetracycline efflux protein; tet; confers resistance to tetracycline
   5424..5525    -  CDS            yciV (fragment): RNAAM_ECOLI - Also known as trpH From Escherichia coli (strain K12).
   5601..5629    +  promoter       tac promoter: strong E. coli promoter; hybrid between the trp and lac UV5 promoters
   5637..5653    +  protein_bind   lac operator: The lac repressor binds to the lac operator to inhibit transcription in E. coli. This inhibition can be relieved by adding lactose or isopropyl-β-D-thiogalactopyranoside (IPTG). lac repressor encoded by lacI
>Addgene plasmid #131378 | EcNGsC-S308P-H309D-pKK223 | addgene full sequence | sequence record 259242 | Addgene NGS Result
GGAAACAGAATTCGGTGACCATGCAAGCGTCGCAATTTTCAGCCCAGGTTCTGGACTGGTACGATAAATA
CGGGCGAAAAACTCTGCCCTGGCAAATTGACAAGACGCCCTACAAAGTATGGCTCTCAGAAGTGATGTTG
CAACAAACTCAGGTTGCGACCGTTATCCCCTATTTTGAACGCTTTATGGCGCGCTTCCCGACGGTGACCG
ATCTCGCCAATGCGCCGCTCGACGAAGTTCTCCACTTGTGGACCGGGCTTGGCTATTACGCCCGCGCGCG
CAATCTGCATAAAGCGGCACAACAAGTGGCGACCTTACACGGCGGTAAATTCCCGGAAACCTTTGAGGAA
GTTGCAGCACTGCCGGGCGTCGGGCGTTCCACCGCAGGCGCGATTCTCTCGCTTTCTCTGGGTAAGCACT
TTCCGATTCTCGACGGTAACGTCAAACGCGTGCTGGCGCGCTGCTATGCTGTAAGCGGCTGGCCTGGGAA
AAAAGAGGTCGAGAATAAATTATGGAGTTTGAGCGAGCAGGTGACGCCCGCGGTTGGCGTGGAACGGTTT
AATCAGGCGATGATGGATTTGGGTGCGATGATTTGTACGCGCTCGAAACCGAAATGTTCGCTCTGTCCGC
TACAAAACGGATGTATTGCCGCCGCCAACAATAGCTGGGCGCTTTATCCGGGCAAAAAACCGAAAAAAAC
AGCGGTCAAACAAGTGCCGCTCGCAGTAGCGGTGCTGGCCGATGATGAAGGCCGCGTTCTCATTCGCAAG
CGCGACAGCACCGGTTTGCTTGCGAACTTATGGGAGTTCCCCAGCTGCGAAACGGACGGCGCAGATGGAA
AAGAGAAGCTCGAGCAAATGGTTGGGGAGCAATACGGTTTGCAAGTGGAGCTTACAGAACCGATCGTTTC
GTTTGAGCATGCGTTTCCCGATTTAGTCTGGCAGTTGACCGTGTTTCCCGGCCGTTTGGTTCATGGCGGA
CCGGTCGAGGAGCCTTACCGGCTTGCGCCGGAAGACGAGTTGAAGGCGTACGCCTTTCCGGTGTCCCATC
AACGTGTTTGGCGCGAATATAAAGAATGGGCGAGCGGAGTACGCCCGCCCCCATGACTGCAGCCAAGCTT
GGCTGTTTTGGCGGATGAGAGAAGATTTTCAGCCTGATACAGATTAAATCAGAACGCAGAAGCGGTCTGA
TAAAACAGAATTTGCCTGGCGGCAGTAGCGCGGTGGTCCCACCTGACCCCATGCCGAACTCAGAAGTGAA
ACGCCGTAGCGCCGATGGTAGTGTGGGGTCTCCCCATGCGAGAGTAGGGAACTGCCAGGCATCAAATAAA
ACGAAAGGCTCAGTCGAAAGACTGGGCCTTTCGTTTTATCTGTTGTTTGTCGGTGAACGCTCTCCTGAGT
AGGACAAATCCGCCGGGAGCGGATTTGAACGTTGCGAAGCAACGGCCCGGAGGGTGGCGGGCAGGACGCC
CGCCATAAACTGCCAGGCATCAAATTAAGCAGAAGGCCATCCTGACGGATGGCCTTTTTGCGTTTCTACA
AACTCTTTTGTTTATTTTTCTAAATACATTCAAATATGTATCCGCTCATGAGACAATAACCCTGATAAAT
GCTTCAATAATATTGAAAAAGGAAGAGTATGAGTATTCAACATTTCCGTGTCGCCCTTATTCCCTTTTTT
GCGGCATTTTGCCTTCCTGTTTTTGCTCACCCAGAAACGCTGGTGAAAGTAAAAGATGCTGAAGATCAGT
TGGGTGCACGAGTGGGTTACATCGAACTGGATCTCAACAGCGGTAAGATCCTTGAGAGTTTTCGCCCCGA
AGAACGTTTTCCAATGATGAGCACTTTTAAAGTTCTGCTATGTGGCGCGGTATTATCCCGTGTTGACGCC
GGGCAAGAGCAACTCGGTCGCCGCATACACTATTCTCAGAATGACTTGGTTGAGTACTCACCAGTCACAG
AAAAGCATCTTACGGATGGCATGACAGTAAGAGAATTATGCAGTGCTGCCATAACCATGAGTGATAACAC
TGCGGCCAACTTACTTCTGACAACGATCGGAGGACCGAAGGAGCTAACCGCTTTTTTGCACAACATGGGG
GATCATGTAACTCGCCTTGATCGTTGGGAACCGGAGCTGAATGAAGCCATACCAAACGACGAGCGTGACA
CCACGATGCCTGTAGCAATGGCAACAACGTTGCGCAAACTATTAACTGGCGAACTACTTACTCTAGCTTC
CCGGCAACAATTAATAGACTGGATGGAGGCGGATAAAGTTGCAGGACCACTTCTGCGCTCGGCCCTTCCG
GCTGGCTGGTTTATTGCTGATAAATCTGGAGCCGGTGAGCGTGGGTCTCGCGGTATCATTGCAGCACTGG
GGCCAGATGGTAAGCCCTCCCGTATCGTAGTTATCTACACGACGGGGAGTCAGGCAACTATGGATGAACG
AAATAGACAGATCGCTGAGATAGGTGCCTCACTGATTAAGCATTGGTAACTGTCAGACCAAGTTTACTCA
TATATACTTTAGATTGATTTAAAACTTCATTTTTAATTTAAAAGGATCTAGGTGAAGATCCTTTTTGATA
ATCTCATGACCAAAATCCCTTAACGTGAGTTTTCGTTCCACTGAGCGTCAGACCCCGTAGAAAAGATCAA
AGGATCTTCTTGAGATCCTTTTTTTCTGCGCGTAATCTGCTGCTTGCAAACAAAAAAACCACCGCTACCA
GCGGTGGTTTGTTTGCCGGATCAAGAGCTACCAACTCTTTTTCCGAAGGTAACTGGCTTCAGCAGAGCGC
AGATACCAAATACTGTCCTTCTAGTGTAGCCGTAGTTAGGCCACCACTTCAAGAACTCTGTAGCACCGCC
TACATACCTCGCTCTGCTAATCCTGTTACCAGTGGCTGCTGCCAGTGGCGATAAGTCGTGTCTTACCGGG
TTGGACTCAAGACGATAGTTACCGGATAAGGCGCAGCGGTCGGGCTGAACGGGGGGTTCGTGCACACAGC
CCAGCTTGGAGCGAACGAACTACACCGAACTGAGATACCTACAGCGTGAGCTATGAGAAAGCGCCACGCT
TCCCGAAGGGAGAAAGGCGGACAGGTATCCGGTAAGCGGCAGGGTCGGAACAGGAGAGCGCACGAGGGAG
CTTCCAGGGGGAAACGCCTGGTATCTTTATAGTCCTGTCGGGTTTCGCCACCTCTGACTTGAGCGTCGAT
TTTTGTGATGCTCGTCAGGGGGGCGGAGCCTATGGAAAAACGCCAGCAACGCGGCCTTTTTACGGTTCCT
GGCCTTTTGCTGGCCTTTTGCTCACATGTTCTTTCCTGCGTTATCCCCTGATTCTGTGGATAACCGTATT
ACCGCCTTTGAGTGAGCTGATACCGCTCGCCGCAGCCGAACGACCGAGCGCAGCGAGTCAGTGAGCGAGG
AAGCGGAAGAGCGCCTGATGCGGTATTTTCTCCTTACGCATCTGTGCGGTATTTCACACCGCATATGGTG
CACTCTCAGTACAATCTGCTCTGATGCCGCATAGTTAAGCCAGTATACACTCCGCTATCGCTACGTGACT
GGGTCATGGCTGCGCCCCGACACCCGCCAACACCCGCTGACGCGCCCTGACGGGCTTGTCTGCTCCCGGC
ATCCGCTTACAGACAAGCTGTGACCGTCTCCGGGAGCTGCATGTGTCAGAGGTTTTCACCGTCATCACCG
AAACGCGCGAGGCAGCTGCGGTAAAGCTCATCAGCGTGGTCGTGAAGCGATTCACAGATGTCTGCCTGTT
CATCCGCGTCCAGCTCGTTGAGTTTCTCCAGAAGCGTTAATGTCTGGCTTCTGATAAAGCGGGCCATGTT
AAGGGCGGTTTTTTCCTGTTTGGTCACTGATGCCTCCGTGTAAGGGGGATTTCTGTTCATGGGGGTAATG
ATACCGATGAAACGAGAGAGGATGCTCACGATACGGGTTACTGATGATGAACATGCCCGGTTACTGGAAC
GTTGTGAGGGTAAACAACTGGCGGTATGGATGCGGCGGGACCAGAGAAAAATCACTCAGGGTCAATGCCA
GCGCTTCGTTAATACAGATGTAGGTGTTCCACAGGGTAGCCAGCAGCATCCTGCGATGCAGATCCGGAAC
ATAATGGTGCAGGGCGCTGACTTCCGCGTTTCCAGACTTTACGAAACACGGAAACCGAAGACCATTCATG
TTGTTGCTCAGGTCGCAGACGTTTTGCAGCAGCAGTCGCTTCACGTTCGCTCGCGTATCGGTGATTCATT
CTGCTAACCAGTAAGGCAACCCCGCCAGCCTAGCCGGGTCCTCAACGACAGGAGCACGATCATGCGCACC
CGTGGCCAGGACCCAACGCTGCCCGAGATGCGCCGCGTGCGGCTGCTGGAGATGGCGGACGCGATGGATA
TGTTCTGCCAAGGGTTGGTTTGCGCATTCACAGTTCTCCGCAAGAATTGATTGGCTCCAATTCTTGGAGT
GGTGAATCCGTTAGCGAGGTGCCGCCGGCTTCCATTCAGGTCGAGGTGGCCCGGCTCCATGCACCGCGAC
GCAACGCGGGGAGGCAGACAAGGTATAGGGCGGCGCCTACAATCCATGCCAACCCGTTCCATGTGCTCGC
CGAGGCGGCATAAATCGCCGTGACGATCAGCGGTCCAATGATCGAAGTTAGGCTGGTAAGAGCCGCGAGC
GATCCTTGAAGCTGTCCCTGATGGTCGTCATCTACCTGCCTGGACAGCATGGCCTGCAACGCGGGCATCC
CGATGCCGCCGGAAGCGAGAAGAATCATAATGGGGAAGGCCATCCAGCCTCGCGTCGCGAACGCCAGCAA
GACGTAGCCCAGCGCGTCGGCCGCCATGCCGGCGATAATGGCCTGCTTCTCGCCGAAACGTTTGGTGGCG
GGACCAGTGACGAAGGCTTGAGCGAGGGCGTGCAAGATTCCGAATACCGCAAGCGACAGGCCGATCATCG
TCGCGCTCCAGCGAAAGCGGTCCTCGCCGAAAATGACCCAGAGCGCTGCCGGCACCTGTCCTACGAGTTG
CATGATAAAGAAGACAGTCATAAGTGCGGCGACGATAGTCATGCCCCGCGCCCACCGGAAGGAGCTGACT
GGGTTGAAGGCTCTCAAGGGCATCGGTCGACGCTCTCCCTTATGCGACTCCTGCATTAGGAAGCAGCCCA
GTAGTAGGTTGAGGCCGTTGAGCACCGCCGCCGCAAGGAATGGTGCATGCAAGGAGATGGCGCCCAACAG
TCCCCCGGCCACGGGGCCTGCCACCATACCCACGCCGAAACAAGCGCTCATGAGCCCGAAGTGGCGAGCC
CGATCTTCCCCATCGGTGATGTCGGCGATATAGGCGCCAGCAACCGCACCTGTGGCGCCGGTGATGCCGG
CCACGATGCGTCCGGCGTAGAGGATCCGGGCTTATCGACTGCACGGTGCACCAATGCTTCTGGCGTCAGG
CAGCCATCGGAAGCTGTGGTATGGCTGTGCAGGTCGTAAATCACTGCATAATTCGTGTCGCTCAAGGCGC
ACTCCCGTTCTGGATAATGTTTTTTGCGCCGACATCATAACGGTTCTGGCAAATATTCTGAAATGAGCTG
TTGACAATTAATCATCGGCTCGTATAATGTGTGGAATTGTGAGCGGATAACAATTTCACACA
