>Addgene plasmid #131378 | EcNGsC-S308P-H309D-pKK223 | depositor partial sequence | sequence record 251743 | UpTac (5-prime Sequencing Primer)
GGCTCGTATAATGTGTGGAATTGTGAGCGGATAACAATTTCACACAGGAAACAGAATTCGGTGACCATGC
AAGCGTCGCAATTTTCAGCCCAGGTTCTGGACTGGTACGATAAATACGGGCGAAAAACTCTGCCCTGGCA
AATTGACAAGACGCCCTACAAAGTATGGCTCTCAGAAGTGATGTTGCAACAAACTCAGGTTGCGACCGTT
ATCCCCTATTTTGAACGCTTTATGGCGCGCTTCCCGACGGTGACCGATCTCGCCAATGCGCCGCTCGACG
AAGTTCTCCACTTGTGGACCGGGCTTGGCTATTACGCCCGCGCGCGCAATCTGCATAAAGCGGCACAACA
AGTGGCGACCTTACACGGCGGTAAATTCCCGGAAACCTTTGAGGAAGTTGCAGCACTGCCGGGCGTCGGG
CGTTCCACCGCAGGCGCGATTCTCTCGCTTTCTCTGGGTAAGCACTTTCCGATTCTCGACGGTAACGTCA
AACGCGTGCTGGCGCGCTGCTATGCTGTAAGCGGCTGGCCTGGGAAAAAAGAGGTCGAGAATAAATTATG
GAGTTTGAGCGAGCAGGTGACGCCCGCGGTTGGCGTGGAACGGTTTAATCAGGCGATGATGGATTTGGGT
GCGATGATTTGTACGCGCTCGAAACCGAAATGTTCGCTCTGTCCGCTACAAAACGGATGTATTGCCGCCG
CCAACAATAGCTG
