>Addgene plasmid #131378 | EcNGsC-S308P-H309D-pKK223 | depositor partial sequence | sequence record 251744 | TacTrm (3-prime Sequencing Primer)
TCATGGGGGCGGGCGTACTCCGCTCGCCCATTCTTTATATTCGCGCCAAACACGTTGATGGGACACCGGA
AAGGCGTACGCCTTCAACTCGTCTTCCGGCGCAAGCCGGTAAGGCTCCTCGACCGGTCCGCCATGAACCA
AACGGCCGGGAAACACGGTCAACTGCCAGACTAAATCGGGAAACGCATGCTCAAACGAAACGATCGGTTC
TGTAAGCTCCACTTGCAAACCGTATTGCTCCCCAACCATTTGCTCGAGCTTCTCTTTTCCATCTGCGCCG
TCCGTTTCGCAGCTGGGGAACTCCCATAAGTTCGCAAGCAAACCGGTGCTGTCGCGCTTGCGAATGAGAA
CGCGGCCTTCATCATCGGCCAGCACCGCTACTGCGAGCGGCACTTGTTTGACCGCTGTTTTTTTCGGTTT
TTTGCCCGGATAAAGCGCCCAGCTATTGTTGGCGGCGGCAATACATCCGTTTTGTAGCGGACAGAGCGAA
CATTTCGGTTTCGAGCGCGTACAAATCATCGCACCCAAATCCATCATCGCCTGATTAAACCGTTCCACGC
CAACCGCGGGCGTCACCTGCTCGCTCAAACTCCATAATTTATTCTCGACCTCTTTTTTCCCAGGCCAGCC
GCTTACAGCATAGCAGCGCGCCAGCACGCGTTTGACGTTACCGTCGAGAATCGGAAAGTGCTTACCCAGA
